>Addgene plasmid #31909 | pBAD/HisD-LSSmKate2 | depositor full sequence | sequence record 36076 | pBAD/HisD-LSSmKate2 sequence 4701 bps
AAGAAACCAATTGTCCATATTGCATCAGACATTGCCGTCACTGCGTCTTTTACTGGCTCTTCTCGCTAAC
CAAACCGGTAACCCCGCTTATTAAAAGCATTCTGTAACAAAGCGGGACCAAAGCCATGACAAAAACGCGT
AACAAAAGTGTCTATAATCACGGCAGAAAAGTCCACATTGATTATTTGCACGGCGTCACACTTTGCTATG
CCATAGCATTTTTATCCATAAGATTAGCGGATCCTACCTGACGCTTTTTATCGCAACTCTCTACTGTTTC
TCCATACCCGTTTTTTGGGCTAACAGGAGGAATTAACCATGGGGAGCCACCATCACCATCACCATGGCAG
ATCTATGAGCGAGCTGATTAAGGAGAACATGCACATGAAGCTGTACATGGAAGGCACCGTGAACAACCAC
CACTTCAAGTGCACATCCGAGGGCGAAGGCAAGCCCTACGAGGGCACCCAGACCATGAGAATCAAGGTGG
TCGAGGGCGGCCCTCTACCCTTCGCCTTCGACATCTTGGCTACCAGCTTCATGTACGGCAGCTACACCTT
CATCAACCACACCCAGGGCATCCCCGACTTCTTTAAGCAGTCCTTCCCTGAGGGCTTCACATGGGAGAGA
GTCACCACATACGAAGACGGGGGCGTGCTGACCGCTACCCAGGACACCAGCCTCCAGGACGGTTGCCTCA
TCTACAACGTCAAGATCAGAGGGGTGAACTTCACATCCAACGGCCCTGTGATGCAGAAGAAAACACTCGG
CTGGGAGGCCGGCACCGAGATGCTGTACCCCGCTGACGGCGGCCTGCAAGGCAGAAGCGACGACGCCCTG
AAGCTCGTGGGCGGGGGCCACCTGATCTGCAACTTGAAGAGCACATACAGATCCAAGAAACCCGCTAAGA
ATCTCAAGGTGCCCGGCGTCTACTATGTGGACCGAAGACTGGAAAGAATCAAGGAGGCCGACAAAGAGAC
CTACGTCGAGCAGCACGAGGTGGCTGTGGCCAGATACTGCGACCTCCCTAGCAAACTGGGGCACAAGCTT
AATTAAGAATTCGAAGCTTGGCTGTTTTGGCGGATGAGAGAAGATTTTCAGCCTGATACAGATTAAATCA
GAACGCAGAAGCGGTCTGATAAAACAGAATTTGCCTGGCGGCAGTAGCGCGGTGGTCCCACCTGACCCCA
TGCCGAACTCAGAAGTGAAACGCCGTAGCGCCGATGGTAGTGTGGGGTCTCCCCATGCGAGAGTAGGGAA
CTGCCAGGCATCAAATAAAACGAAAGGCTCAGTCGAAAGACTGGGCCTTTCGTTTTATCTGTTGTTTGTC
GGTGAACGCTCTCCTGAGTAGGACAAATCCGCCGGGAGCGGATTTGAACGTTGCGAAGCAACGGCCCGGA
GGGTGGCGGGCAGGACGCCCGCCATAAACTGCCAGGCATCAAATTAAGCAGAAGGCCATCCTGACGGATG
GCCTTTTTGCGTTTCTACAAACTCTTTTGTTTATTTTTCTAAATACATTCAAATATGTATCCGCTCATGA
GACAATAACCCTGATAAATGCTTCAATAATATTGAAAAAGGAAGAGTATGAGTATTCAACATTTCCGTGT
CGCCCTTATTCCCTTTTTTGCGGCATTTTGCCTTCCTGTTTTTGCTCACCCAGAAACGCTGGTGAAAGTA
AAAGATGCTGAAGATCAGTTGGGTGCACGAGTGGGTTACATCGAACTGGATCTCAACAGCGGTAAGATCC
TTGAGAGTTTTCGCCCCGAAGAACGTTTTCCAATGATGAGCACTTTTAAAGTTCTGCTATGTGGCGCGGT
ATTATCCCGTGTTGACGCCGGGCAAGAGCAACTCGGTCGCCGCATACACTATTCTCAGAATGACTTGGTT
GAGTACTCACCAGTCACAGAAAAGCATCTTACGGATGGCATGACAGTAAGAGAATTATGCAGTGCTGCCA
TAACCATGAGTGATAACACTGCGGCCAACTTACTTCTGACAACGATCGGAGGACCGAAGGAGCTAACCGC
TTTTTTGCACAACATGGGGGATCATGTAACTCGCCTTGATCGTTGGGAACCGGAGCTGAATGAAGCCATA
CCAAACGACGAGCGTGACACCACGATGCCTGTAGCAATGGCAACAACGTTGCGCAAACTATTAACTGGCG
AACTACTTACTCTAGCTTCCCGGCAACAATTAATAGACTGGATGGAGGCGGATAAAGTTGCAGGACCACT
TCTGCGCTCGGCCCTTCCGGCTGGCTGGTTTATTGCTGATAAATCTGGAGCCGGTGAGCGTGGGTCTCGC
GGTATCATTGCAGCACTGGGGCCAGATGGTAAGCCCTCCCGTATCGTAGTTATCTACACGACGGGGAGTC
AGGCAACTATGGATGAACGAAATAGACAGATCGCTGAGATAGGTGCCTCACTGATTAAGCATTGGTAACT
GTCAGACCAAGTTTACTCATATATACTTTAGATTGATTTAAAACTTCATTTTTAATTTAAAAGGATCTAG
GTGAAGATCCTTTTTGATAATCTCATGACCAAAATCCCTTAACGTGAGTTTTCGTTCCACTGAGCGTCAG
ACCCCGTAGAAAAGATCAAAGGATCTTCTTGAGATCCTTTTTTTCTGCGCGTAATCTGCTGCTTGCAAAC
AAAAAAACCACCGCTACCAGCGGTGGTTTGTTTGCCGGATCAAGAGCTACCAACTCTTTTTCCGAAGGTA
ACTGGCTTCAGCAGAGCGCAGATACCAAATACTGTCCTTCTAGTGTAGCCGTAGTTAGGCCACCACTTCA
AGAACTCTGTAGCACCGCCTACATACCTCGCTCTGCTAATCCTGTTACCAGTGGCTGCTGCCAGTGGCGA
TAAGTCGTGTCTTACCGGGTTGGACTCAAGACGATAGTTACCGGATAAGGCGCAGCGGTCGGGCTGAACG
GGGGGTTCGTGCACACAGCCCAGCTTGGAGCGAACGACCTACACCGAACTGAGATACCTACAGCGTGAGC
TATGAGAAAGCGCCACGCTTCCCGAAGGGAGAAAGGCGGACAGGTATCCGGTAAGCGGCAGGGTCGGAAC
AGGAGAGCGCACGAGGGAGCTTCCAGGGGGAAACGCCTGGTATCTTTATAGTCCTGTCGGGTTTCGCCAC
CTCTGACTTGAGCGTCGATTTTTGTGATGCTCGTCAGGGGGGCGGAGCCTATGGAAAAACGCCAGCAACG
CGGCCTTTTTACGGTTCCTGGCCTTTTGCTGGCCTTTTGCTCACATGTTCTTTCCTGCGTTATCCCCTGA
TTCTGTGGATAACCGTATTACCGCCTTTGAGTGAGCTGATACCGCTCGCCGCAGCCGAACGACCGAGCGC
AGCGAGTCAGTGAGCGAGGAAGCGGAAGAGCGCCTGATGCGGTATTTTCTCCTTACGCATCTGTGCGGTA
TTTCACACCGCATATGGTGCACTCTCAGTACAATCTGCTCTGATGCCGCATAGTTAAGCCAGTATACACT
CCGCTATCGCTACGTGACTGGGTCATGGCTGCGCCCCGACACCCGCCAACACCCGCTGACGCGCCCTGAC
GGGCTTGTCTGCTCCCGGCATCCGCTTACAGACAAGCTGTGACCGTCTCCGGGAGCTGCATGTGTCAGAG
GTTTTCACCGTCATCACCGAAACGCGCGAGGCAGCAGATCAATTCGCGCGCGAAGGCGAAGCGGCATGCA
TAATGTGCCTGTCAAATGGACGAAGCAGGGATTCTGCAAACCCTATGCTACTCCGTCAAGCCGTCAATTG
TCTGATTCGTTACCAATTATGACAACTTGACGGCTACATCATTCACTTTTTCTTCACAACCGGCACGGAA
CTCGCTCGGGCTGGCCCCGGTGCATTTTTTAAATACCCGCGAGAAATAGAGTTGATCGTCAAAACCAACA
TTGCGACCGACGGTGGCGATAGGCATCCGGGTGGTGCTCAAAAGCAGCTTCGCCTGGCTGATACGTTGGT
CCTCGCGCCAGCTTAAGACGCTAATCCCTAACTGCTGGCGGAAAAGATGTGACAGACGCGACGGCGACAA
GCAAACATGCTGTGCGACGCTGGCGATATCAAAATTGCTGTCTGCCAGGTGATCGCTGATGTACTGACAA
GCCTCGCGTACCCGATTATCCATCGGTGGATGGAGCGACTCGTTAATCGCTTCCATGCGCCGCAGTAACA
ATTGCTCAAGCAGATTTATCGCCAGCAGCTCCGAATAGCGCCCTTCCCCTTGCCCGGCGTTAATGATTTG
CCCAAACAGGTCGCTGAAATGCGGCTGGTGCGCTTCATCCGGGCGAAAGAACCCCGTATTGGCAAATATT
GACGGCCAGTTAAGCCATTCATGCCAGTAGGCGCGCGGACGAAAGTAAACCCACTGGTGATACCATTCGC
GAGCCTCCGGATGACGACCGTAGTGATGAATCTCTCCTGGCGGGAACAGCAAAATATCACCCGGTCGGCA
AACAAATTCTCGTCCCTGATTTTTCACCACCCCCTGACCGCGAATGGTGAGATTGAGAATATAACCTTTC
ATTCCCAGCGGTCGGTCGATAAAAAAATCGAGATAACCGTTGGCCTCAATCGGCGTTAAACCCGCCACCA
GATGGGCATTAAACGAGTATCCCGGCAGCAGGGGATCATTTTGCGCTTCAGCCATACTTTTCATACTCCC
GCCATTCAGAG
Features (pLannotate 1.2.2; 12 found; start..end, strand, type, name):
      1..285     +  promoter       araBAD promoter: araBAD; promoter of the L-arabinose operon of E. coli; the araC regulatory gene is transcribed in the opposite direction (Guzman et al., 1995)
    328..345     +  CDS            6xHis: 6xHis affinity tag
    355..1053    +  CDS            LSS-mKate2: LSS-mKate2 is a basic (constitutively fluorescent) long stokes shift fluorescent protein published in 2010, derived from Entacmaea quadricolor. It has very low acid sensitivity.
   1153..1268    +  ncRNA          5S rRNA: Accession: RF00001 - 5S ribosomal RNA
   1272..1358    +  terminator     rrnB T1 terminator: Escherichia coli rrnB; transcription terminator T1 from the E. coli rrnB gene
   1450..1477    +  terminator     rrnB T2 terminator: transcription terminator T2 from the E. coli rrnB gene
   1496..1587    +  promoter       AmpR promoter: bla
   1588..2448    +  CDS            AmpR: β-lactamase; bla; confers resistance to ampicillin, carbenicillin, and related antibiotics
   2619..3207    +  rep_origin     ori: high-copy-number ColE1/pMB1/pBR322/pUC origin of replication
   3393..3533    -  misc_feature   bom: basis of mobility region from pBR322
   3635..3675    -  CDS            rop (fragment): Rop protein, which maintains plasmids at low copy number; rop
   3797..4675    -  CDS            araC: L-arabinose regulatory protein; araC
