[The description below was written by a language model from this plasmid's Addgene catalogue record and pLannotate feature annotations shown in this document.]
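Description:
pBAD/HisD-LSSmKate2 is a bacterial expression plasmid built on the Invitrogen pBAD/His-B backbone for arabinose-inducible production of the red fluorescent protein LSSmKate2 in E. coli. The full depositor sequence is about 4.7 kb. It is propagated through a ColE1/pBR322-type origin, accompanied by the pBR322 bom region and only a fragment of rop. The feature annotation labels this origin family generically as high copy, while the catalogue entry lists the plasmid as low copy. Selection is by ampicillin through the β-lactamase gene under its own promoter.

The expression cassette is driven by the araBAD promoter, with the divergently transcribed araC regulator carried on the same plasmid, so transcription is held off in the absence of L-arabinose and switched on in a dose-responsive way when it is added. Downstream of the promoter sits an N-terminal 6xHis affinity tag supplied by the backbone, followed almost directly by the roughly 700 bp LSSmKate2 coding sequence cloned between BglII and EcoRI. The depositor notes that several amino acids normally lying between the His tag and the insert were removed. Transcription ends at the rrnB T1 and T2 terminators, preceded by the 5S rRNA segment of the rrnB region.

LSSmKate2 is a monomeric, constitutively fluorescent large-Stokes-shift red protein of Entacmaea quadricolor lineage. It differs from mKate by K69Y, P131T, S148G, M167D, T183S and M196V (EGFP-based numbering) and is annotated as having very low acid sensitivity. The His tag allows metal-affinity purification, so the construct suits production of recombinant protein for purification and characterisation. It can also serve as a source of the coding sequence.
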