Addgene plasmid #31909: pBAD/HisD-LSSmKate2
Depositing lab: Vladislav Verkhusha. Depositing organization: Albert Einstein College of Medicine. Publication: Monomeric red fluorescent proteins with a large Stokes shift. Piatkevich KD, Hulit J, Subach OM, Wu B, Abdulla A, Segall JE, Verkhusha VV. Proc Natl Acad Sci U S A. 2010 Mar 23;107(12):5369-74. Epub 2010 Mar 8. 10.1073/pnas.0914365107 PubMed 20212155.
Backbone
  Vector backbone: pBAD/His-B
  Backbone manufacturer: Invitrogen
  Backbone size w/o insert (bp): 3999
  Modifications to backbone: Several amino acids between His-tag and LSSmKate2 were removed.
  Vector type: Bacterial Expression
Growth in bacteria
  Bacterial resistance: Ampicillin, 100 μg/mL
  Growth temperature: 37°C
  Growth strain: DH5alpha
  Copy number: Low Copy
Gene/Insert
  Gene/Insert name: LSSmKate2
  Insert size (bp): 708
  Mutation: K69Y/P131T/S148G/M167D/T183S/M196V compared to mKate but numbering is relative to EGFP.
  Tag / fusion protein: HIS (N terminal on backbone)
  Cloning method: Restriction Enzyme; 5′ cloning site BglII (not destroyed); 3′ cloning site EcoRI (not destroyed)
  Sequencing primers: 5′ pBAD-fwd; 3′ pBAD-rev
Terms and licenses: Academic/Nonprofit Terms; Industry Terms: Not Available to Industry
How to cite: pBAD/HisD-LSSmKate2 was a gift from Vladislav Verkhusha (Addgene plasmid # 31909 ; http://n2t.net/addgene:31909 ; RRID:Addgene_31909)
