>Addgene plasmid #31909 | pBAD/HisD-LSSmKate2 | addgene partial sequence | sequence record 37304 | pBAD-fwd
TCGCAACTCTCTACTGTTTCTCCATACCCGTTTTTTGGGCTAACAGGAGGAATTAACCATGGGGAGCCAC
CATCACCATCACCATGGCAGATCTATGAGCGAGCTGATTAAGGAGAACATGCACATGAAGCTGTACATGG
AAGGCACCGTGAACAACCACCACTTCAAGTGCACATCCGAGGGCGAAGGCAAGCCCTACGAGGGCACCCA
GACCATGAGAATCAAGGTGGTCGAGGGCGGCCCTCTACCCTTCGCCTTCGACATCTTGGCTACCAGCTTC
ATGTACGGCAGCTACACCTTCATCAACCACACCCAGGGCATCCCCGACTTCTTTAAGCAGTCCTTCCCTG
AGGGCTTCACATGGGAGAGAGTCACCACATACGAAGACGGGGGCGTGCTGACCGCTACCCAGGACACCAG
CCTCCAGGACGGTTGCCTCATCTACAACGTCAAGATCAGAGGGGTGAACTTCACATCCAACGGCCCTGTG
ATGCAGAAGAAAACACTCGGCTGGGAGGCCGGCACCGAGATGCTGTACCCCGCTGACGGCGGCCTGGAAG
GCAGATCTGACGACGCCCTGAAGCTCGTGGGCGGGGGCCACCTGATCTGCAACTTGAAGAGCACATACAG
ATCCAAGAAACCCGCTAAGAATCTCAAGGTGCCCGGCGTCTACTATGTGGACCGAAGACTGGAAAGAATC
AAGGAGGCCGACAAAGAGACCTACGTCGAGCAGCACGAGGTGGCTGTGGCCAGATACTGCGACCTCCCTA
GCAAACTGGGGCACAAGCTTAATTAAGAATTCGAAGCTTGGCTGTTTTGGTGGATGAGAGAAGATTTTCA
GCCTGATACAGATTAAATCAGAACGCAGAAGCGGTCTGAT
